Addgene plasmid #221511: mSirt1-GFP
Purpose: Fluorescently tagged mouse Sirt1-GFP
Depositing lab: Alessandro Ori. Depositing organization: Leibniz Institute on Aging - Fritz Lipmann Institute (FLI).
Backbone
  Vector backbone: GFP-Cterm
  Backbone size w/o insert (bp): 5845
  Vector type: Mammalian Expression
Growth in bacteria
  Bacterial resistance: Ampicillin, 100 μg/mL
  Growth temperature: 37°C
  Growth strain: DH5alpha
  Copy number: High Copy
Gene/Insert
  Gene/Insert name: Sirt1
  Species: M. musculus (mouse)
  Insert size (bp): 1728
  Entrez Gene: Sirt1 (a.k.a. SIR2L1, Sir2, Sir2a, Sir2alpha)
  Tag / fusion protein: GFP (C terminal on insert)
  Cloning method: Gateway Cloning
Terms and licenses: Academic/Nonprofit Terms; Industry Terms: Not Available to Industry
How to cite: mSirt1-GFP was a gift from Alessandro Ori (Addgene plasmid # 221511 ; http://n2t.net/addgene:221511 ; RRID:Addgene_221511)
