[The description below was written by a language model from this plasmid's Addgene catalogue record and pLannotate feature annotations shown in this document.]
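Description:
mSirt1-GFP is a mammalian expression plasmid encoding mouse Sirt1, the NAD+-dependent protein deacetylase homologous to yeast Sir2, fused at its C terminus to EGFP. The Sirt1 coding sequence (catalogued as a 1,728 bp insert) was moved by Gateway cloning into a backbone listed as "GFP-Cterm", giving a sequenced plasmid of about 7.6 kb. In bacteria it replicates from a high-copy ColE1/pUC-type origin and is selected with ampicillin through the β-lactamase gene. Remnants of a lac promoter/operator region, an f1 origin fragment and a pBR322 bom fragment are backbone leftovers.

Expression is driven by the CMV immediate-early enhancer and promoter. Immediately downstream of this promoter the annotation picks up short fragments matching tet-operator-containing promoters. This is consistent with a CMV promoter carrying tet operator sites, which would permit tetracycline-regulated expression in cells that produce the Tet repressor, although the catalogue fields do not state this. The Sirt1-EGFP open reading frame is terminated by the bovine growth hormone polyadenylation signal.

Further downstream, an FRT site sits directly in front of a hygromycin resistance coding sequence followed by an SV40 poly(A) signal, with no complete promoter annotated ahead of it. This layout is characteristic of vectors designed for FLP-mediated integration into a genomic FRT landing site, where insertion supplies the promoter and makes cells hygromycin resistant. The record itself does not name such a system.

The stated purpose is simply a fluorescently tagged mouse Sirt1, suitable for visualising the localisation of the protein or following its expression in mammalian cells.
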