Features (pLannotate 1.2.2; 22 found; start..end, strand, type, name):
    368..571     +  promoter       CMV promoter: human cytomegalovirus (CMV) immediate early promoter
    573..592     +  promoter       PLtetO-1 promoter (fragment): modified phage lambda PL promoter with tet operator sites (Lutz and Bujard, 1997)
    594..613     +  promoter       PLtetO-1 promoter (fragment): modified phage lambda PL promoter with tet operator sites (Lutz and Bujard, 1997)
    621..654     +  promoter       TRE3GV promoter (fragment): 3rd-generation Tet-responsive promoter that can be activated by binding of Tet-On® 3G, optimized for retroviral and lentiviral vectors
    783..2472    +  CDS            SIRT1 (fragment): mouse NAD+-dependent protein deacetylase sirtuin-1 homolog of budding yeast Sir2
   2515..3234    +  CDS            EGFP: the original enhanced GFP (Yang et al., 1996) mammalian codon-optimized
   3284..3508    +  polyA_signal   bGH poly(A) signal: bovine growth hormone polyadenylation signal
   3512..3533    +  promoter       SV40 promoter (fragment): SV40 enhancer and early promoter
   3554..3787    +  rep_origin     f1 ori (fragment) (sequence partly withheld): f1 bacteriophage origin of replication; arrow indicates direction of (+) strand synthesis
   3792..3839    +  protein_bind   FRT: FLP-mediated recombination occurs in the 8-bp core sequence TCTAGAAA (Turan and Bode, 2011). FLP recombinase from the Saccharomyces cerevisiae 2μ plasmid
   3847..4869    +  CDS            HygR: aminoglycoside phosphotransferase from E. coli; aph(4)-Ia; confers resistance to hygromycin
   4879..5004    +  CDS            ble (fragment): BLE_KLEPN - Experimental evidence at protein level: Swiss-Prot protein existence level 1. Binding protein with a strong affinity to the bleomycin family of antibiotics. Binds to CL990; an antimitotic-antibiotic compound. From Klebsiella pneumoniae.
   4999..5120    +  polyA_signal   SV40 poly(A) signal: SV40 polyadenylation signal
   5193..5209    -  protein_bind   lac operator: The lac repressor binds to the lac operator to inhibit transcription in E. coli. This inhibition can be relieved by adding lactose or isopropyl-β-D-thiogalactopyranoside (IPTG). lac repressor encoded by lacI
   5217..5247    -  promoter       lac promoter: promoter for the E. coli lac operon
   5262..5283    -  protein_bind   CAP binding site: CAP binding activates transcription in the presence of cAMP. E. coli catabolite activator protein
   5296..5388    -  CDS            lacI (fragment): lac repressor; lacI; The lac repressor binds to the lac operator to inhibit transcription in E. coli. This inhibition can be relieved by adding lactose or isopropyl-β-D-thiogalactopyranoside (IPTG).
   5571..6159    -  rep_origin     ori: high-copy-number ColE1/pMB1/pBR322/pUC origin of replication
   6330..7190    -  CDS            AmpR: β-lactamase; bla; confers resistance to ampicillin, carbenicillin, and related antibiotics
   7191..7295    -  promoter       AmpR promoter: bla
   7354..7406    -  misc_feature   bom (fragment): basis of mobility region from pBR322
   7561..367     +  enhancer       CMV enhancer (across the origin): human cytomegalovirus immediate early enhancer
>Addgene plasmid #221511 | mSirt1-GFP | addgene full sequence | sequence record 439387 | Addgene NGS Result
GACTAGTTATTAATAGTAATCAATTACGGGGTCATTAGTTCATAGCCCATATATGGAGTTCCGCGTTACA
TAACTTACGGTAAATGGCCCGCCTGGCTGACCGCCCAACGACCCCCGCCCATTGACGTCAATAATGACGT
ATGTTCCCATAGTAACGCCAATAGGGACTTTCCATTGACGTCAATGGGTGGAGTATTTACGGTAAACTGC
CCACTTGGCAGTACATCAAGTGTATCATATGCCAAGTACGCCCCCTATTGACGTCAATGACGGTAAATGG
CCCGCCTGGCATTATGCCCAGTACATGACCTTATGGGACTTTCCTACTTGGCAGTACATCTACGTATTAG
TCATCGCTATTACCATGGTGATGCGGTTTTGGCAGTACATCAATGGGCGTGGATAGCGGTTTGACTCACG
GGGATTTCCAAGTCTCCACCCCATTGACGTCAATGGGAGTTTGTTTTGGCACCAAAATCAACGGGACTTT
CCAAAATGTCGTAACAACTCCGCCCCATTGACGCAAATGGGCGGTAGGCGTGTACGGTGGGAGGTCTATA
TAAGCAGAGCTCTCCCTATCAGTGATAGAGATCTCCCTATCAGTGATAGAGATCGTCGACGAGCTCGTTT
AGTGAACCGTCAGATCGCCTGGAGACGCCATCCACGCTGTTTTGACCTCCATAGAAGACACCGGGACCGA
TCCAGCCTCCGGACTCTAGCGTTTAAACTTAAGCTTAGGCCTGCATGGCGGCGGCAGCGGCGGCGGCAGC
GATCGGCTACCGAGGTCCATATACTTTTGTTCAGCAACATCTCATGATTGGCACCGATCCTCGAACAATT
CTTAAAGATTTATTACCAGAAACAATTCCTCCACCTGAGCTGGATGATATGACGCTGTGGCAGATTGTTA
TTAATATCCTTTCAGAACCACCAAAGCGGAAAAAAAGAAAAGATATCAATACAATTGAAGATGCTGTGAA
GTTACTGCAGGAGTGTAAAAAGATAATAGTTCTGACTGGAGCTGGGGTTTCTGTCTCCTGTGGGATTCCT
GACTTCAGATCAAGAGACGGTATCTATGCTCGCCTTGCGGTGGACTTCCCAGACCTCCCAGACCCTCAAG
CCATGTTTGATATTGAGTATTTTAGAAAAGACCCAAGACCATTCTTCAAGTTTGCAAAGGAAATATATCC
CGGACAGTTCCAGCCGTCTCTGTGTCACAAATTCATAGCTTTGTCAGATAAGGAAGGAAAACTACTTCGA
AATTATACTCAAAATATAGATACCTTGGAGCAGGTTGCAGGAATCCAAAGGATCCTTCAGTGTCATGGTT
CCTTTGCAACAGCATCTTGCCTGATTTGTAAATACAAAGTTGATTGTGAAGCTGTTCGTGGAGACATTTT
TAATCAGGTAGTTCCTCGGTGCCCTAGGTGCCCAGCTGATGAGCCACTTGCCATCATGAAGCCAGAGATT
GTCTTCTTTGGTGAAAACTTACCAGAACAGTTTCATAGAGCCATGAAGTATGACAAAGATGAAGTTGACC
TCCTCATTGTTATTGGATCTTCTCTGAAAGTGAGACCAGTAGCACTAATTCCAAGTTCTATACCCCATGA
AGTGCCTCAAATATTAATAAATAGGGAACCTTTGCCTCATCTACATTTTGATGTAGAGCTCCTTGGAGAC
TGCGATGTTATAATTAATGAGTTGTGTCATAGGCTAGGTGGTGAATATGCCAAACTTTGTTGTAACCCTG
TAAAGCTTTCAGAAATTACTGAAAAACCTCCACGCCCACAAAAGGAATTGGTTCATTTATCAGAGTTGCC
ACCAACACCTCTTCATATTTCGGAAGACTCAAGTTCACCTGAAAGAACTGTACCACAAGACTCTTCTGTG
ATTGCTACACTTGTAGACCAAGCAACAAACAACAATGTTAATGATTTAGAAGTATCTGAATCAAGTTGTG
TGGAAGAAAAACCACAAGAAGTACAGACTAGTAGGAATGTTGAGAACATTAATGTGGAAAATCCAGATTT
TAAGGCTGTTGGTTCCAGTACTGCAGACAAAAATGAAAGAACTTCAGTTGCAGAAACAGTGAGAAAATGC
TGGCCTAATAGACTTGCAAAGGAGCAGATTAGTAAGCGGCTTGAGGGTAATCAATACCTGTTTGTACCAC
CAAATCGTTACATATTCCACGGTGCTGAGGTATACTCAGACTCTGAAGATGACGTCTTGTCCTCTAGTTC
CTGTGGCAGTAACAGTGACAGTGGCACATGCCAGAGTCCAAGTTTAGAAGAACCCTTGGAAGATGAAAGT
GAAATTGAAGAATTCTACAATGGCTTGGAAGATGATACGGAGAGGCCCGAATGTGCTGGAGGATCTGGAT
TTGGAGCTGATGGAGGGGATCAAGAGGTTGTTAATGAAGCTATAGCTACAAGACAGGAATTGACAGATGT
AAACTATCCATCAGACAAATCACGCGGCCGCGAAAATTTATATTTTCAAGGTGAAGGTACCACCATGGTG
AGCAAGGGCGAGGAGCTGTTCACCGGGGTGGTGCCCATCCTGGTCGAGCTGGACGGCGACGTAAACGGCC
ACAAGTTCAGCGTGTCCGGCGAGGGCGAGGGCGATGCCACCTACGGCAAGCTGACCCTGAAGTTCATCTG
CACCACCGGCAAGCTGCCCGTGCCCTGGCCCACCCTCGTGACCACCCTGACCTACGGCGTGCAGTGCTTC
AGCCGCTACCCCGACCACATGAAGCAGCACGACTTCTTCAAGTCCGCCATGCCCGAAGGCTACGTCCAGG
AGCGCACCATCTTCTTCAAGGACGACGGCAACTACAAGACCCGCGCCGAGGTGAAGTTCGAGGGCGACAC
CCTGGTGAACCGCATCGAGCTGAAGGGCATCGACTTCAAGGAGGACGGCAACATCCTGGGGCACAAGCTG
GAGTACAACTACAACAGCCACAACGTCTATATCATGGCCGACAAGCAGAAGAACGGCATCAAGGTGAACT
TCAAGATCCGCCACAACATCGAGGACGGCAGCGTGCAGCTCGCCGACCACTACCAGCAGAACACCCCCAT
CGGCGACGGCCCCGTGCTGCTGCCCGACAACCACTACCTGAGCACCCAGTCCGCCCTGAGCAAAGACCCC
AACGAGAAGCGCGATCACATGGTCCTTAAGGAGTTCGTGACCGCCGCCGGGATCACTCTCGGCATGGACG
AGCTGTACAAGTAATAGTGACTCGAGTCTAGAGGGCCCGTTTAAACCCGCTGATCAGCCTCGACTGTGCC
TTCTAGTTGCCAGCCATCTGTTGTTTGCCCCTCCCCCGTGCCTTCCTTGACCCTGGAAGGTGCCACTCCC
ACTGTCCTTTCCTAATAAAATGAGGAAATTGCATCGCATTGTCTGAGTAGGTGTCATTCTATTCTGGGGG
GTGGGGTGGGGCAGGACAGCAAGGGGGAGGATTGGGAAGACAATAGCAGGCATGCTGGGGATGCGGTGGG
CTCTATGGCTTCTGAGGCGGAAAGAACCAGCTGGGGCTCTAGGGGGTATCCCC
[124 nt withheld, positions 3554-3677]
C
[91 nt withheld, positions 3679-3769]
AGGGTGATGGTTCACGTACCTAGAAGTTCCTATTCCGAAGTTCCTATTCTCTAGAAAGTATAGGAACTTC
CTTGGCCAAAAAGCCTGAACTCACCGCGACGTCTGTCGAGAAGTTTCTGATCGAAAAGTTCGACAGCGTC
TCCGACCTGATGCAGCTCTCGGAGGGCGAAGAATCTCGTGCTTTCAGCTTCGATGTAGGAGGGCGTGGAT
ATGTCCTGCGGGTAAATAGCTGCGCCGATGGTTTCTACAAAGATCGTTATGTTTATCGGCACTTTGCATC
GGCCGCGCTCCCGATTCCGGAAGTGCTTGACATTGGGGAATTCAGCGAGAGCCTGACCTATTGCATCTCC
CGCCGTGCACAGGGTGTCACGTTGCAAGACCTGCCTGAAACCGAACTGCCCGCTGTTCTGCAGCCGGTCG
CGGAGGCCATGGATGCGATCGCTGCGGCCGATCTTAGCCAGACGAGCGGGTTCGGCCCATTCGGACCGCA
AGGAATCGGTCAATACACTACATGGCGTGATTTCATATGCGCGATTGCTGATCCCCATGTGTATCACTGG
CAAACTGTGATGGACGACACCGTCAGTGCGTCCGTCGCGCAGGCTCTCGATGAGCTGATGCTTTGGGCCG
AGGACTGCCCCGAAGTCCGGCACCTCGTGCACGCGGATTTCGGCTCCAACAATGTCCTGACGGACAATGG
CCGCATAACAGCGGTCATTGACTGGAGCGAGGCGATGTTCGGGGATTCCCAATACGAGGTCGCCAACATC
TTCTTCTGGAGGCCGTGGTTGGCTTGTATGGAGCAGCAGACGCGCTACTTCGAGCGGAGGCATCCGGAGC
TTGCAGGATCGCCGCGGCTCCGGGCGTATATGCTCCGCATTGGTCTTGACCAACTCTATCAGAGCTTGGT
TGACGGCAATTTCGATGATGCAGCTTGGGCGCAGGGTCGATGCGACGCAATCGTCCGATCCGGAGCCGGG
ACTGTCGGGCGTACACAAATCGCCCGCAGAAGCGCGGCCGTCTGGACCGATGGCTGTGTAGAAGTACTCG
CCGATAGTGGAAACCGACGCCCCAGCACTCGTCCGAGGGCAAAGGAATAGCACGTACTACGAGATTTCGA
TTCCACCGCCGCCTTCTATGAAAGGTTGGGCTTCGGAATCGTTTTCCGGGACGCCGGCTGGATGATCCTC
CAGCGCGGGGATCTCATGCTGGAGTTCTTCGCCCACCCCAACTTGTTTATTGCAGCTTATAATGGTTACA
AATAAAGCAATAGCATCACAAATTTCACAAATAAAGCATTTTTTTCACTGCATTCTAGTTGTGGTTTGTC
CAAACTCATCAATGTATCTTATCATGTCTGTATACCGTCGACCTCTAGCTAGAGCTTGGCGTAATCATGG
TCATAGCTGTTTCCTGTGTGAAATTGTTATCCGCTCACAATTCCACACAACATACGAGCCGGAAGCATAA
AGTGTAAAGCCTGGGGTGCCTAATGAGTGAGCTAACTCACATTAATTGCGTTGCGCTCACTGCCCGCTTT
CCAGTCGGGAAACCTGTCGTGCCAGCTGCATTAATGAATCGGCCAACGCGCGGGGAGAGGCGGTTTGCGT
ATTGGGCGCTCTTCCGCTTCCTCGCTCACTGACTCGCTGCGCTCGGTCGTTCGGCTGCGGCGAGCGGTAT
CAGCTCACTCAAAGGCGGTAATACGGTTATCCACAGAATCAGGGGATAACGCAGGAAAGAACATGTGAGC
AAAAGGCCAGCAAAAGGCCAGGAACCGTAAAAAGGCCGCGTTGCTGGCGTTTTTCCATAGGCTCCGCCCC
CCTGACGAGCATCACAAAAATCGACGCTCAAGTCAGAGGTGGCGAAACCCGACAGGACTATAAAGATACC
AGGCGTTTCCCCCTGGAAGCTCCCTCGTGCGCTCTCCTGTTCCGACCCTGCCGCTTACCGGATACCTGTC
CGCCTTTCTCCCTTCGGGAAGCGTGGCGCTTTCTCATAGCTCACGCTGTAGGTATCTCAGTTCGGTGTAG
GTCGTTCGCTCCAAGCTGGGCTGTGTGCACGAACCCCCCGTTCAGCCCGACCGCTGCGCCTTATCCGGTA
ACTATCGTCTTGAGTCCAACCCGGTAAGACACGACTTATCGCCACTGGCAGCAGCCACTGGTAACAGGAT
TAGCAGAGCGAGGTATGTAGGCGGTGCTACAGAGTTCTTGAAGTGGTGGCCTAACTACGGCTACACTAGA
AGAACAGTATTTGGTATCTGCGCTCTGCTGAAGCCAGTTACCTTCGGAAAAAGAGTTGGTAGCTCTTGAT
CCGGCAAACAAACCACCGCTGGTAGCGGTGGTTTTTTTGTTTGCAAGCAGCAGATTACGCGCAGAAAAAA
AGGATCTCAAGAAGATCCTTTGATCTTTTCTACGGGGTCTGACGCTCAGTGGAACGAAAACTCACGTTAA
GGGATTTTGGTCATGAGATTATCAAAAAGGATCTTCACCTAGATCCTTTTAAATTAAAAATGAAGTTTTA
AATCAATCTAAAGTATATATGAGTAAACTTGGTCTGACAGTTACCAATGCTTAATCAGTGAGGCACCTAT
CTCAGCGATCTGTCTATTTCGTTCATCCATAGTTGCCTGACTCCCCGTCGTGTAGATAACTACGATACGG
GAGGGCTTACCATCTGGCCCCAGTGCTGCAATGATACCGCGAGACCCACGCTCACCGGCTCCAGATTTAT
CAGCAATAAACCAGCCAGCCGGAAGGGCCGAGCGCAGAAGTGGTCCTGCAACTTTATCCGCCTCCATCCA
GTCTATTAATTGTTGCCGGGAAGCTAGAGTAAGTAGTTCGCCAGTTAATAGTTTGCGCAACGTTGTTGCC
ATTGCTACAGGCATCGTGGTGTCACGCTCGTCGTTTGGTATGGCTTCATTCAGCTCCGGTTCCCAACGAT
CAAGGCGAGTTACATGATCCCCCATGTTGTGCAAAAAAGCGGTTAGCTCCTTCGGTCCTCCGATCGTTGT
CAGAAGTAAGTTGGCCGCAGTGTTATCACTCATGGTTATGGCAGCACTGCATAATTCTCTTACTGTCATG
CCATCCGTAAGATGCTTTTCTGTGACTGGTGAGTACTCAACCAAGTCATTCTGAGAATAGTGTATGCGGC
GACCGAGTTGCTCTTGCCCGGCGTCAATACGGGATAATACCGCGCCACATAGCAGAACTTTAAAAGTGCT
CATCATTGGAAAACGTTCTTCGGGGCGAAAACTCTCAAGGATCTTACCGCTGTTGAGATCCAGTTCGATG
TAACCCACTCGTGCACCCAACTGATCTTCAGCATCTTTTACTTTCACCAGCGTTTCTGGGTGAGCAAAAA
CAGGAAGGCAAAATGCCGCAAAAAAGGGAATAAGGGCGACACGGAAATGTTGAATACTCATACTCTTCCT
TTTTCAATATTATTGAAGCATTTATCAGGGTTATTGTCTCATGAGCGGATACATATTTGAATGTATTTAG
AAAAATAAACAAATAGGGGTTCCGCGCACATTTCCCCGAAAAGTGCCACCTGACGTCGACGGATCGGGAG
ATCTCCCGATCCCCTATGGTGCACTCTCAGTACAATCTGCTCTGATGCCGCATAGTTAAGCCAGTATCTG
CTCCCTGCTTGTGTGTTGGAGGTCGCTGAGTAGTGCGCGAGCAAAATTTAAGCTACAACAAGGCAAGGCT
TGACCGACAATTGCATGAAGAATCTGCTTAGGGTTAGGCGTTTTGCGCTGCTTCGCGATGTACGGGCCAG
ATATACGCGTTGACATTGATTATT
